>Addgene plasmid #44564 | pST-2K | depositor full sequence | sequence record 69379 | pST-2K sequence 5096 bps
AGTACTAGTAAGGGTGGGCGCGCCGACCCAGCTTTCTTGTACAAAGTTGGCATTATAAGAAAGCATTGCT
TATCAATTTGTTGCAACGAACAGGTCACTATCAGTCAAAATAAAATCATTATTTGCCATCCAGCTGATAC
TAATATTGGATCGTCGGCACCGTCACGGCCGTGGGAGGCGGCACGATCCGCGACGTGATGATCGGCCGCA
TCCCCACGGTGCTGCGCAGTGAGCTCTACGCCATCCCGGCGTTGATCTGTGCGTTCGCACGCACAGGCCC
GGTGTGAGAAGGGTCTCTGACGAGCGGGAGAACTCCCTATCAGTGATAGAGTTTGTCCTCCCTATCAGTG
ATAGATAGGCTCTGGGAGTACCCGTGTGTACGACCAGCACGGCATACATCATTTCGACGCCGAGAGATTC
GCCGCCCGAAATGAGCACGATCCGCATGCGGAGGAATCACTTCGCAATGCACCACCACCACCACCATATG
GGATCCGATATCTCTAGAGCGGCCGCATAAAACGAAAGGCTCAGTCGAAAGACTGGGCCTTTCGTTTTAT
AGGGCCGCCCCCTTCACCCAGCTGAGTACTAATATTGGATCGTCGGCACCGTCACGGCCGTGGGAGGCGG
CACGATCCGCGACGTGATGATCGGCCGCATCCCCACGGTGCTGCGCAGTGAGCTCTACGCCATCCCGGCG
TTGATCTGTGCGTTCGCACGCACAGGCCCGGTGTGAGAAGGGTCTCTGACGAGCGGGAGAACCCACCCGG
GGTGGGCGAGTTTGTCCTGCGTGTGCTCGGTCGAGTAGGCTCTGGGAGTACCCGTGTGTACGACCAGCAC
GGCATACATCATTTCGACGCCGAGAGATTCGCCGCCCGAAATGAGCACGATCCGCATGCGGGCCCGGAGG
AATCACTTCGCAATGGAATTCCTGCAGCACGTGTTAATTAAGCTTGACTACAAGGACGACGACGACAAGT
AAAAGCTATCAGTTAACTAAAACGAAAGGCTCAGTCGAAAGACTGGGCCTTTCGTTTTATAACTAGCGTA
CGATCGACTGCCAGGCATCAAATAAAACGAAAGGCTCAGTCGAAAGACTGGGCCTTTCGTTTTATGCCAT
CATGGCCGCGGTGATCAGCTAGCCACCTGACGTCGGGGGGGGGGGAAAGCCACGTTGTGTCTCAAAATCT
CTGATGTTACATTGCACAAGATAAAAATATATCATCATGAACAATAAAACTGTCTGCTTACATAAACAGT
AATACAAGGGGTGTTATGAGCCATATTCAACGGGAAACGTCTTGCTCGAGGCCGCGATTAAATTCCAACA
TGGATGCTGATTTATATGGGTATAAATGGGCTCGCGATAATGTCGGGCAATCAGGTGCGACAATCTATCG
CTTGTATGGGAAGCCCCATGCGCCAGAGTTGTTTCTGAAACATGGCAAAGGTAGCGTTGCCAATGATGTT
ACAGATGAGATGGTCAGACTAAACTGGCTGACGGAATTTATGCCTCTTCCGACCATCAAGCATTTTATCC
GTACTCCTGATGATGCATGGTTACTCACCACTGCGATCCCCGGGAAAACAGCATTCCAGGTATTAGAAGA
ATATCCTGATTCAGGTGAAAATATTGTTGATGCGCTGGCAGTGTTCCTGCGCCGGTTGCATTCGATTCCT
GTTTGTAATTGTCCTTTTAACAGCGATCGCGTATTTCGTCTCGCTCAGGCGCAATCACGAATGAATAACG
GTTTGGTTGATGCGAGTGATTTTGATGACGAGCGTAATGGCTGGCCTGTTGAACAAGTCTGGAAAGAAAT
GCATAATCTTTTGCCATTCTCACCGGATTCAGTCGTCACTCATGGTGATTTCTCACTTGATAACCTTATT
TTTGACGAGGGGAAATTAATAGGTTGTATTGATGTTGGACGAGTCGGAATCGCAGACCGATACCAGGATC
TTGCCATCCTATGGAACTGCCTCGGTGAGTTTTCTCCTTCATTACAGAAACGGCTTTTTCAAAAATATGG
TATTGATAATCCTGATATGAATAAATTGCAGTTTCATTTGATGCTCGATGAGTTTTTCTAATCAGAATTG
GTTAATTGGTTGTAACACTGGCAGAGCATTACGCTGACTTGACGGGACGGCGGCTTTGTTGAATAAATCG
AACTTTTGCTGAGTTGAAGGATCAGATCACGCATCTTCCCGACAACGCAGACCGTTCCGTGGCAAAGCAA
AAGTTCAAAATCACCAACTGGTCCACCTACAACAAAGCTCTCATCAACCGTGGCTCCCTCACTTTCTGGC
TGGATGATGGGGCGATTCAGGCCTGGTATGAGTCAGCAACACCTTCTTCACGAGGCAGACCTCACTAGTT
CCACTGAGCGTCAGACCCCGTAGAAAAGATCAAAGGATCTTCTTGAGATCCTTTTTTTCTGCGCGTAATC
TGCTGCTTGCAAACAAAAAAACCACCGCTACCAGCGGTGGTTTGTTTGCCGGATCAAGAGCTACCAACTC
TTTTTCCGAAGGTAACTGGCTTCAGCAGAGCGCAGATACCAAATACTGTCCTTCTAGTGTAGCCGTAGTT
AGGCCACCACTTCAAGAACTCTGTAGCACCGCCTACATACCTCGCTCTGCTAATCCTGTTACCAGTGGCT
GCTGCCAGTGGCGATAAGTCGTGTCTTACCGGGTTGGACTCAAGACGATAGTTACCGGATAAGGCGCAGC
GGTCGGGCTGAACGGGGGGTTCGTGCACACAGCCCAGCTTGGAGCGAACGACCTACACCGAACTGAGATA
CCTACAGCGTGAGCATTGAGAAAGCGCCACGCTTCCCGAAGGGAGAAAGGCGGACAGGTATCCGGTAAGC
GGCAGGGTCGGAACAGGAGAGCGCACGAGGGAGCTTCCAGGGGGAAACGCCTGGTATCTTTATAGTCCTG
TCGGGTTTCGCCACCTCTGACTTGAGCGTCGATTTTTGTGATGCTCGTCAGGGGGGCGGAGCCTATGGAA
AAACGCCAGCAACGCGGCCTTTTTACGGTTCCTGGCCTTTTGCTGGCCTTTTGCTCACATGTTCTTTCCT
GCGTTATCCCCTGATTCTGTGGATAACCGTATTACCGCCTTTGAGTGAGCTGATACCGCTCGCCGCAGCC
GAACGACCGAGCGCAACGCGTTACGTAGAGCCCACCAGCTCCGTAAGTTCGGGTGCTGTGTGGCTCGTAC
CCGCGCATTCAGGCGGCAGGGGGTCTAACGGGTCTAAGGCGGCGTGTACGGCCGCCACAGCGGCTCTTAG
CGGCCCGGAAACGTCCTCGAAACGACGCATGTGTTCCTCCTGGTTGGTACAGGTGGTTGGGGGTGCTCGG
CTGTCGCTGGTGTTTCATCATCAGGGCTCGACGGGAGAGCGGGGGAGTGTGCAGTTGTGGGGTGGCCCCT
CAGCGAAATATCTGACTTGGAGCTCGTGTCGGACCATACACCGGTGATTAATCGTGGTTTATTATCAAGC
GTGAGCCACGTCGCCGACGAATTTGAGCAGCTCTGGCTGCCGTACTGGTCCCTGGCAAGCGACGATCTGC
TCGAGGGGATCTACCGCCAAAGCCGCGCGTCGGCCCTAGGCCGCCGGTACATCGAGGCGAACCCAACAGC
GCTGGCAAACCTGCTGGTCGTGGACGTAGACCATCCAGACGCAGCGCTCCGAGCGCTCAGCGCCCGGGGG
TCCCATCCGCTGCCCAACGCGATCGTGGGCAATCGCGCCAACGGCCACGCACACGCAGTGTGGGCACTCA
ACGCCCCTGTTCCACGCACCGAATACGCGCGGCGTAAGCCGCTCGCATACATGGCGGCGTGCGCCGAAGG
CCTTCGGCGCGCCGTCGATGGCGACCGCAGTTACTCAGGCCTCATGACCAAAAACCCCGGCCACATCGCC
TGGGAAACGGAATGGCTCCACTCAGATCTCTACACACTCAGCCACATCGAGGCCGAGCTCGGCGCGAACA
TGCCACCGCCGCGCTGGCGTCAGCAGACCACGTACAAAGCGGCTCCGACGCCGCTAGGGCGGAATTGCGC
ACTGTTCGATTCCGTCAGGTTGTGGGCCTATCTTCCCGCCCTCATGCGGATCTACCTGCCGACCCGGAAC
GTGGACGGACTCGGCCGCGCGATCTATGCCGAGTGCCACGCGCGAAACGCCGAATTTCCGTGCAACGACG
TGTGTCCCGGACCGCTACCGGACAGCGAGGTCCGCGCCATCGCCAACAGCATTTGGCGTTGGATCACAAC
CAAGTCGCGCATTTGGGCGGACGGGATCGTGGTCTACGAGGCCACACTCAGTGCGCGCCATGCGGCCATC
TCGCGGAAGGGCGCAGCAGCGCGCACGGCGGCGAGCACAGTTGCGCGGCGCGCAAAGTCCGCGTCAGCCA
TGGAGGCATTGCTATGAGCGACGGCTACAGCGACGGCTACAGCGACGGCTACAACTGGCAGCCGACTGTC
CGCAAAAAGCGGCGCGTGACCGCCGCCGAAGGCGCTCGAATCACCGGACTATCCGAACGCCACGTCGTCC
GGCTCGTGGCGCAGGAACGCAGCGAGTGGTTCGCCGAGCAGGCTGCACGCCGCGAACGCATCCGCGCCTA
TCACGACGACGAGGGCCACTCTTGGCCGCAAACGGCCAAACATTTCGGGCTGCATCTGGACACCGTTAAG
CGACTCGGCTATCGGGCGAGGAAAGAGCGTGCGGCAGAACAGGAAGCGGCTCAAAAGGCCCACAACGAAG
CCGACAATCCACCGCTGTTCTAACGCAATTGGGGAGCGGGTGTCGCGGGGGTTCCGTGGGGGGTTCCGTT
GCAACGGGTCGGACAGGTAAAAGTCCTGGTAGACGCTAGTTTTCTGGTTTGGGCCATGCCTGTCTCGTTG
CGTGTTTCGTTGCGTCCGTTTTGAATACCAGCCAGACGAGACGGGGTTCTACGAATCTTGGTCGATACCA
AGCCATTTCCGCTGAATATCGGGGAGCTCACCGCCAGAATCGGTGGTTGTGGTGATGTACGTGGCGAACT
CCGTTGTAGTGCCTGTGGTGGCATCCGTGGCGGTACCGCCTGACGCCCCCCGGATC
Features (pLannotate 1.2.2; 13 found; start..end, strand, type, name):
     26..125     -  protein_bind   attL2: mutant version of attL; recombination site for the Gateway® LR reaction LR Clonase™
    150..254     +  CDS            Y4104_STRCO (fragment): Protein inferred from homology: Swiss-Prot protein existence level 3. From Streptomyces coelicolor (strain ATCC BAA-471 / A3(2) / M145).
    312..331     +  promoter       tight TRE promoter (fragment): Tet-responsive promoter PTight, consisting of seven tet operator sequences followed by the minimal CMV promoter
    338..355     +  promoter       tight TRE promoter (fragment): Tet-responsive promoter PTight, consisting of seven tet operator sequences followed by the minimal CMV promoter
    470..486     +  CDS            9xHis (fragment): 9xHis affinity tag
    517..560     -  terminator     rrnB T1 terminator: Escherichia coli rrnB; transcription terminator T1 from the E. coli rrnB gene
    599..703     +  CDS            Y4104_STRCO (fragment): Protein inferred from homology: Swiss-Prot protein existence level 3. From Streptomyces coelicolor (strain ATCC BAA-471 / A3(2) / M145).
    959..979     +  CDS            FLAG (fragment): FLAG® epitope tag, followed by an enterokinase cleavage site
    998..1040    -  terminator     rrnB T1 terminator: Escherichia coli rrnB; transcription terminator T1 from the E. coli rrnB gene
   1069..1115    +  terminator     rrnB T1 terminator: transcription terminator T1 from the E. coli rrnB gene
   1276..2091    +  CDS            KanR: aminoglycoside phosphotransferase; aph(3')-Ia; confers resistance to kanamycin in bacteria or G418 (Geneticin®) in eukaryotes
   2232..2375    +  CDS            TRA2_ECOLX (fragment): Protein predicted: Swiss-Prot protein existence level 4. Required for transposition of transposon Tn903. From Escherichia coli.
   2423..3011    +  rep_origin     ori: high-copy-number ColE1/pMB1/pBR322/pUC origin of replication
