[The description below was written by a language model from this plasmid's Addgene catalogue record and pLannotate feature annotations shown in this document.]
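Description:
pST-2K is an empty E. coli–mycobacteria shuttle backbone, assembled from elements of pVV16, pSE100 and pMC1m, intended for constitutive ectopic expression of two mycobacterial proteins from a single plasmid. It is maintained in E. coli through a high-copy ColE1/pUC-type origin and selected with kanamycin through an aph(3')-Ia (KanR) gene. A short adjoining Tn903 transposase fragment reflects the transposon origin of that marker. The element that supports maintenance in mycobacteria is not annotated. About 2 kb downstream of the E. coli origin carries no called feature, so the record does not show whether maintenance there is episomal or integrative. The catalogue lists the backbone as 4,961 bp, while the deposited sequence is 5,096 nt.

The feature table indicates two tandem expression units upstream of the marker. Each begins with the same roughly 100-bp repeated segment, which the software matched to a Streptomyces coelicolor protein fragment. That match is probably incidental to a duplicated regulatory region, and the promoters themselves are not identified in the record. The first unit contains short tet-operator-like matches (scored as TRE fragments, plausibly inherited from the tetracycline-regulatable parent vectors) and a His-tag coding stretch, followed by an rrnB T1 terminator. The second unit carries a FLAG epitope and is followed by further rrnB T1 terminators that insulate it from the neighbouring units. The catalogue describes the His tag as N-terminal and the FLAG tag as C-terminal, so the two cloned proteins can be told apart and purified or detected independently. An attL2-like site is also annotated near the start of the sequence, although the record describes no Gateway function. Typical uses would be co-expression work in mycobacteria, such as testing protein partners or enzyme–substrate pairs.
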