Addgene plasmid #44564: pST-2K
Purpose: (Empty Backbone) for ectopic constitutive expression of two mycobacterial proteins in one vector
Depositing lab: Vinay Nandicoori. Depositing organization: National Institute of Immunology. Publication: Development of a new generation of vectors for gene expression, gene replacement, and protein-protein interaction studies in mycobacteria. Parikh A, Kumar D, Chawla Y, Kurthkoti K, Khan S, Varshney U, Nandicoori VK. Appl Environ Microbiol. 2013 Mar;79(5):1718-29. doi: 10.1128/AEM.03695-12. Epub 2013 Jan 11. PubMed 23315736.
Backbone
  Vector backbone: pVV16, pSE100, pMC1m
  Backbone size (bp): 4961
  Vector type: Bacterial Expression ; E.coli-mycobacteria shuttle vector
  Tag / fusion protein: His tag (N terminal on backbone); Flag tag (C terminal on backbone)
Growth in bacteria
  Bacterial resistance: Kanamycin, 50 μg/mL
  Growth temperature: 37°C
  Growth strain: DH5alpha
  Copy number: High Copy
Terms and licenses: Academic/Nonprofit Terms; Industry Terms: Not Available to Industry
How to cite: pST-2K was a gift from Vinay Nandicoori (Addgene plasmid # 44564 ; http://n2t.net/addgene:44564 ; RRID:Addgene_44564)
