>Addgene plasmid #44564 | pST-2K | addgene partial sequence | sequence record 73421 | Kan-R 5'-ATCGCGAGCCCATTTATACC-3'
ATCGCGGCCTCGAGCAAGACGTTTCCCGTTGAATATGGCTCATAACACCCCTTGTATTACTGTTTATGTA
AGCAGACAGTTTTATTGTTCATGATGATATATTTTTATCTTGTGCAATGTAACATCAGAGATTTTGAGAC
ACAACGTGGCTTTCCCCCCCCCCCGACGTCAGGTGGCTAGCTGATCACCGCGGCCATGATGGCATAAAAC
GAAAGGCCCAGTCTTTCGACTGAGCCTTTCGTTTTATTTGATGCCTGGCAGTCGATCGTACGCTAGTTAT
AAAACGAAAGGCCCAGTCTTTCGACTGAGCCTTTCGTTTTAGTTAACTGATAGCTTTTACTTGTCGTCGT
CGTCCTTGTAGTCAAGCTTAATTAACACGTGCTGCAGGAATTCCATTGCGAAGTGATTCCTCCGGGCCCG
CATGCGGATCGTGCTCATTTCGGGCGGCGAATCTCTCGGCGTCGAAATGATGTATGCCGTGCTGGTCGTA
CACACGGGTACTCCCAGAGCCTACTCGACCGAGCACACGCAGGACAAACTCGCCCACCCCGGGTGGGTTC
TCCCGCTCGTCAGA
