>Addgene plasmid #44564 | pST-2K | addgene partial sequence | sequence record 74259 | pBbA5c-3 5'-CGTTTTATTTGATGCCTGG-3'
AAGGCCCAGTCTTTCGACTGAGCCTTTCGTTTTAGTTAACTGATAGCTTTTACTTGTCGTCGTCGTCCTT
GTAGTCAAGCTTAATTAACACGTGCTGCAGGAATTCCATTGCGAAGTGATTCCTCCGGGCCCGCATGCGG
ATCGTGCTCATTTCGGGCGGCGAATCTCTCGGCGTCGAAATGATGTATGCCGTGCTGGTCGTACACACGG
GTACTCCCAGAGCCTACTCGACCGAGCACACGCAGGACAAACTCGCCCACCCCGGGTGGGTTCTCCCGCT
CGTCAGAGACCCTTCTCACACCGGGCCTGTGCGTGCGAACGCACAGATCAACGCCGGGATGGCGTAGAGC
TCACTGCGCAGCACCGTGGGGATGCGGCCGATCATCACGTCGCGGATCGTGCCGCCTCCCACGGCCGTGA
CGGTGCCGACGATCCAATATTAGTACTCAGCTGGGTGAAGGGGGCG
