>Addgene plasmid #44564 | pST-2K | addgene partial sequence | sequence record 75282 | oriM-F 5'-tcgttgcgtccgttttgaat-3'
CTTGGTCGATACCAAGCCATTTCCGCTGAATATCGGGGAGCTCACCGCCAGAATCGGTGGTTGTGGTGAT
GTACGTGGCGAACTCCGTTGTAGTGCCTGTGGTGGCATCCGTGGCGGTACCGCCTGACGCCCCCCGGATC
AGTACTAGTAAGGGTGGGCGCGCCGACCCAGCTTTCTTGTACAAAGTTGGCATTATAAGAAAGCATTGCT
TATCAATTTGTTGCAACGAACAGGTCACTATCAGTCAAAATAAAATCATTATTTGCCATCCAGCTGATAC
TAATATTGGATCGTCGGCACCGTCACGGCCGTGGGAGGCGGCACGATCCGCGACGTGATGATCGGCCGCA
TCCCCACGGTGCTGCGCAGTGAGCTCTACGCCATCCCGGCGTTGATCTGTGCGTTCGCACGCACAGGCCC
GGTGTGAGAAGGGTCTCTGACGAGCGGGAGAACTCCCTATCAGTGATAGAGTTTGTCCTCCCTATCAGTG
ATAGATAGGCTCTGGGAGTACCCGTGTGTACGACCAGCACGGCATACATCATTTCGACGCCGAGAGATTC
GCCGCCCGAAATGAGCACGATCCGCATGCGGAGGAATCACTTCGCAATGCACCACCACCACCACCATATG
GGATCCGATATCTCTAGAGCGGCCGCATAAAACGAAAGGCTCAGTCGAAAGACTGGGCCTTTCGTTTTAT
AGGGCCGCCCCCTTCACCCAGCTGAGTACTAATATTGGATCGTCGGCACCGTCACGGCCGTGGGAGGCGG
CACGATCCGCGACGTGATGATCGGCCGCATCCCCACGGTGCTGCGCAGTGAGCTCTACGCCATCCCGGCG
TTGATCTGTGCGTTCGCACGCACA
